Addgene plasmid #237245: p0AmpAB-PXdHP10
Purpose: Carries the X. dendrorhous HP10 promoter
Depositing lab: Eric Young. Depositing organization: Worcester Polytechnic Institute. Publication: Omics-driven onboarding of the carotenoid producing red yeast Xanthophyllomyces dendrorhous CBS 6938. Tobin EE, Collins JH, Marsan CB, Nadeau GT, Mori K, Lipzen A, Mondo S, Grigoriev IV, Young EM. Appl Microbiol Biotechnol. 2024 Dec 28;108(1):547. doi: 10.1007/s00253-024-13379-w. PubMed 39731599.
Backbone
  Vector backbone: p0AmpAB
  Vector type: Synthetic Biology
Growth in bacteria
  Bacterial resistance: Ampicillin, 100 μg/mL
  Growth temperature: 37°C
  Growth strain: DH5alpha
  Copy number: High Copy
Gene/Insert
  Gene/Insert name: PXdHP10
  Species: Xanthophyllomyces dendrorhous
  Cloning method: Golden Gate
Terms and licenses: Academic/Nonprofit Terms; Industry Terms: Not Available to Industry
How to cite: p0AmpAB-PXdHP10 was a gift from Eric Young (Addgene plasmid # 237245 ; http://n2t.net/addgene:237245 ; RRID:Addgene_237245)
