[The description below was written by a language model from this plasmid's Addgene catalogue record and pLannotate feature annotations shown in this document.]
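Description:
p0AmpAB-PXdHP10 is a small (about 3.0 kb) synthetic-biology part plasmid that stores the HP10 promoter of the carotenoid-producing red yeast Xanthophyllomyces dendrorhous in the p0AmpAB backbone. It is a bacterial storage and cloning vector rather than an expression construct. Propagation in E. coli relies on a high-copy ColE1/pUC-type origin of replication, and selection relies on the β-lactamase gene (AmpR), driven by its native bla promoter, which confers ampicillin resistance. The automated annotation also picks up very short fragments resembling rop and the pBR322 bom region. At only a few dozen bases each, these are best regarded as backbone remnants or incidental matches rather than functional elements, which fits the recorded high copy number.

The insert, PXdHP10, was introduced by Golden Gate cloning, so the plasmid presumably serves as a basic-level part from which the promoter can be released by a type IIS restriction enzyme and assembled with coding sequences and terminators into higher-order transcription units. However, the record does not name the enzyme, the overhangs or the assembly standard. The feature table does not annotate the promoter itself. It covers only the bacterial maintenance elements, leaving roughly the last 900 bases of the sequence unannotated, and the insert most likely sits there, although its exact boundaries and length are not stated. The record also gives no information on the promoter's strength, its regulation or the gene it natively controls. No yeast selection marker, yeast replication origin or integration sequence is annotated, so the plasmid appears intended as a source of a native regulatory part for building genetic tools and expression cassettes in X. dendrorhous, not for direct transformation of that host.
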