Features (pLannotate 1.2.2; 5 found; start..end, strand, type, name):
    138..726     -  rep_origin     ori: high-copy-number ColE1/pMB1/pBR322/pUC origin of replication
    897..1757    -  CDS            AmpR: β-lactamase; bla; confers resistance to ampicillin, carbenicillin, and related antibiotics
   1758..1862    -  promoter       AmpR promoter: bla
   1957..1992    +  CDS            rop (fragment): Rop protein, which maintains plasmids at low copy number; rop
   2094..2130    +  misc_feature   bom (fragment): basis of mobility region from pBR322
>Addgene plasmid #237245 | p0AmpAB-PXdHP10 | addgene full sequence | sequence record 472737 | Addgene NGS Result
AGAGACCGAGCGGTATCAGCTCACTCAAAGGCGGTAATACGGTTATCCACAGAATCAGGGGATAACGCAG
GAAAGAACATGTGAGCAAAAGGCCAGCAAAAGGCCAGGAACCGTAAAAAGGCCGCGTTGCTGGCGTTTTT
CCATAGGCTCCGCCCCCCTGACGAGCATCACAAAAATCGACGCTCAAGTCAGAGGTGGCGAAACCCGACA
GGACTATAAAGATACCAGGCGTTTCCCCCTGGAAGCTCCCTCGTGCGCTCTCCTGTTCCGACCCTGCCGC
TTACCGGATACCTGTCCGCCTTTCTCCCTTCGGGAAGCGTGGCGCTTTCTCATAGCTCACGCTGTAGGTA
TCTCAGTTCGGTGTAGGTCGTTCGCTCCAAGCTGGGCTGTGTGCACGAACCCCCCGTTCAGCCCGACCGC
TGCGCCTTATCCGGTAACTATCGTCTTGAGCCCAACCCGGTAAGACACGACTTATCGCCACTGGCAGCAG
CCACTGGTAACAGGATTAGCAGAGCGAGGTATGTAGGCGGTGCTACAGAGTTCTTGAAGTGGTGGCCTAA
CTACGGCTACACTAGAAGAACAGTATTTGGTATCTGCGCTCTGCTGAAGCCAGTTACCTTCGGAAAAAGA
GTTGGTAGCTCTTGATCCGGCAAACAAACCACCGCTGGTAGCGGTGGTTTTTTTGTTTGCAAGCAGCAGA
TTACGCGCAGAAAAAAAGGATCTCAAGAAGATCCTTTGATCTTTTCTACGGGGTCTGACGCTCAGTGGAA
CGAAAACTCACGTTAAGGGATTTTGGTCATGAGATTATCAAAAAGGATCTTCACCTAGATCCTTTTAAAT
TAAAAATGAAGTTTTAAATCAATCTAAAGTATATATGAGTAAACTTGGTCTGACAGTTACCAATGCTTAA
TCAGTGAGGCACCTATCTCAGCGATCTGTCTATTTCGTTCATCCATAGTTGCCTGGCTCCCCGTCGTGTA
GATAACTACGATACGGGAGGGCTTACCATCTGGCCCCAGTGCTGCAATGATACCGCGAGAGCCACGCTCA
CCGGCTCCAGATTTATCAGCAATAAACCAGCCAGCCGGAAGGGCCGAGCGCAGAAGTGGTCCTGCAACTT
TATCCGCCTCCATCCAGTCTATTAATTGTTGCCGGGAAGCTAGAGTAAGTAGTTCGCCAGTTAATAGTTT
GCGCAACGTTGTTGCCATTGCTACAGGCATCGTGGTGTCACGCTCGTCGTTTGGTATGGCTTCATTCAGC
TCCGGTTCCCAACGATCAAGGCGAGTTACATGATCCCCCATGTTGTGCAAAAAAGCGGTTAGCTCCTTCG
GTCCTCCGATCGTTGTCAGAAGTAAGTTGGCCGCAGTGTTATCACTCATGGTTATGGCAGCACTGCATAA
TTCTCTTACTGTCATGCCATCCGTAAGATGCTTTTCTGTGACTGGTGAGTACTCAACCAAGTCATTCTGA
GAATAGTGTATGCGGCGACCGAGTTGCTCTTGCCCGGCGTCAATACGGGATAATACCGCGCCACATAGCA
GAACTTTAAAAGTGCTCATCATTGGAAAACGTTCTTCGGGGCGAAAACTCTCAAGGATCTTACCGCTGTT
GAGATCCAGTTCGATGTAACCCACTCGTGCACCCAACTGATCTTCAGCATCTTTTACTTTCACCAGCGTT
TCTGGGTGAGCAAAAACAGGAAGGCAAAATGCCGCAAAAAAGGGAATAAGGGCGACACGGAAATGTTGAA
TACTCATACTCTTCCTTTTTCAATATTATTGAAGCATTTATCAGGGTTATTGTCTCATGAGCGGATACAT
ATTTGAATGTATTTAGAAAAATAAACAAATAGGGGTTCCGCGCACATTTCCCCGAAAAGTGCCACCTGAC
GTCTAAGAAACCATTATTATCATGACATTAACCTATAAAAATAGGCGTATCACGAGGCCCTTTCGTCTCG
CGCGTTTCGGTGATGACGGTGAAAACCTCTGACACATGCAGCTCCCGGAGACGGTCACAGCTTGTCTGTA
AGCGGATGCCGGGAGCAGACAAGCCCGTCAGGGCGCGTCAGCGGGTGTTGGCGGGTGTCGGGGCTGGCTT
AACTATGCGGCATCAGAGCAGATTGTACTGGGTCTCAGTGCTGATGGGGTTTGTCTCGCTGTTGTATATT
TATCTTGTACTGTGAGTTTCTCTCTCTTGCTTTTCATACCTCAGGTTGCGCGCTTATCAGATGTAGCACT
TCATCAATAGATATCATTTAACCCTAAAAGGAGTTTATCACGTTTATACCCGTTCCTCTCTATTTTATCA
CCATTCGACCAAAGGACGATATTTCCTTCCTAAAGGACAGTTTGACGATTCTTCCTTCTCCTCTTTCTTT
TATGTTCGCATCTCGTTCGGCTTCATCTCGACATGTCCATTCTCGTACAAGAAAATTCTAATATGACGCA
GTAGCTGGTCGGCTTTATCGGTTTCTTCCGCCAGTAAAGTCGGCGGTGTTCGGTAAAATCCATCTTCGGC
CATATTCGGGCAACCATATGGCATTTGTCGTTCACCGCCATATACTAACAGAGTAGAAACAGACTGGAAG
CTGATATCATGGTGACTCTATATGTTCGTGTGTCCTGTCCAGTTGACTTGAACTTGTTCAATCGAATCAC
ATCATGAGGGAGGATAGATGAGGAAGAGTTGGTGGGAAATGGCGAAGCAAAGAGAGATTGGCTGACGATG
TCAGAATATTCAGCTCTATTCTTGGGGATTCTCACTGATACCGTTCACTGGTGGCTCGTTCCATTCAGCC
AGTCATTTTACCGACTGACGAGCTTCTCACATCTCATCACTGGCCATGTGTTTGACTCGAAATAAAGCCG
ACAAAGGCGGGAACCCTTGGTTGAAATCATATATCTAGACGCTATCCATCCTCTTTCTTCCTCTTCTCCT
TCTTACTCATCTTCTCAATCACACATAGCCGTCTTTCTCACCAAGCCGCTCTAATATCAACACTTCACCC
CAAGTTAAATCTTACCTAGCCAAACAATG
